>Addgene plasmid #241032 | pDMJ2-SARS-CoV-2-Spike (Alpha) | addgene full sequence | sequence record 486159 | Addgene NGS Result
ATGTTCGTGTTTCTGGTTCTTCTTCCCCTGGTGTCTAGTCAGTGCGTCAACTTGACTACGCGAACACAGC
TGCCCCCAGCCTACACCAATTCCTTTACACGAGGCGTCTACTATCCCGACAAGGTGTTCCGAAGCAGTGT
TTTGCACTCCACGCAGGACCTTTTCTTGCCCTTCTTCTCAAATGTGACTTGGTTTCATGCAATATCCGGG
ACTAATGGCACTAAGAGATTCGACAATCCCGTGTTGCCTTTTAACGACGGCGTGTATTTTGCCAGTACAG
AAAAGAGCAATATTATCCGGGGATGGATCTTCGGCACGACTCTGGATAGTAAAACACAATCCCTGCTGAT
CGTGAATAATGCGACAAACGTCGTCATAAAAGTCTGCGAGTTCCAGTTCTGCAACGACCCTTTCCTCGGG
GTGTACCATAAGAACAATAAATCTTGGATGGAAAGTGAGTTTCGCGTGTACTCCAGTGCAAATAACTGTA
CTTTTGAGTACGTAAGCCAGCCTTTCCTGATGGACCTCGAAGGGAAACAGGGGAACTTTAAGAACCTGCG
CGAATTCGTGTTCAAGAACATCGACGGTTATTTTAAAATATACAGCAAGCACACCCCTATTAACCTGGTG
AGAGATTTGCCACAAGGTTTTAGCGCCCTGGAACCCCTCGTGGACCTTCCTATCGGCATCAACATCACGC
GCTTCCAAACTCTGCTCGCACTGCATCGGTCTTATCTGACCCCTGGAGATTCATCCTCAGGATGGACCGC
GGGTGCTGCTGCATATTATGTGGGATATCTGCAGCCTAGGACCTTCCTGCTCAAATACAACGAGAACGGC
ACCATCACTGACGCTGTTGATTGCGCGCTGGACCCATTGTCTGAAACCAAATGCACACTGAAAAGCTTCA
CAGTCGAGAAGGGCATTTACCAGACGAGCAACTTCAGAGTTCAGCCCACAGAGAGCATCGTTCGCTTCCC
CAACATTACCAATTTGTGCCCATTCGGAGAGGTCTTTAACGCAACTAGATTTGCCAGTGTTTACGCCTGG
AACAGGAAACGGATATCCAATTGCGTGGCCGATTACAGCGTACTGTACAATAGTGCTAGCTTTTCAACCT
TTAAATGCTACGGTGTCTCCCCTACGAAGCTGAATGATCTGTGCTTTACTAATGTCTATGCGGACAGCTT
CGTTATTAGAGGTGACGAGGTCCGCCAAATCGCCCCAGGGCAGACTGGAAAGATAGCCGACTACAATTAC
AAACTGCCAGATGATTTCACCGGCTGCGTCATCGCCTGGAACTCCAATAACCTCGATAGTAAAGTGGGCG
GCAATTACAACTATCTCTATAGGCTGTTTCGAAAGAGCAACCTGAAACCTTTTGAGCGGGACATTTCAAC
AGAGATCTACCAGGCCGGAAGCACCCCCTGCAACGGGGTCGAGGGGTTCAATTGTTACTTCCCGCTGCAA
AGCTATGGATTTCAGCCGACTTACGGCGTTGGCTATCAGCCATATCGGGTGGTGGTGCTGTCATTTGAGC
TGCTTCATGCGCCTGCTACAGTATGTGGGCCTAAAAAGTCTACCAATCTGGTGAAAAATAAGTGCGTGAA
CTTCAACTTCAATGGCCTCACCGGGACAGGCGTGTTGACAGAATCCAATAAGAAATTCCTGCCATTCCAG
CAGTTCGGCAGGGATATCGACGACACGACCGATGCGGTGCGAGATCCCCAGACATTGGAGATTCTGGACA
TTACTCCTTGTTCTTTTGGAGGAGTGAGTGTTATTACTCCCGGCACAAATACCTCAAATCAAGTCGCTGT
GCTGTATCAAGGTGTAAACTGTACCGAGGTCCCCGTGGCTATTCACGCCGACCAGCTGACCCCAACATGG
CGGGTATACAGCACCGGTTCTAATGTATTCCAGACCAGAGCCGGCTGCCTCATTGGAGCCGAGCATGTGA
ACAACTCTTATGAATGTGATATACCGATTGGAGCAGGTATCTGCGCCTCTTATCAGACCCAGACAAATAG
CCACAGAAGGGCTAGGAGCGTGGCCTCCCAGTCCATAATCGCCTATACAATGTCACTGGGGGCTGAAAAT
TCAGTGGCATACAGTAACAACTCTATCGCTATCCCCATAAATTTTACCATCTCTGTGACTACAGAGATCC
TGCCAGTGTCTATGACTAAAACCTCCGTGGACTGTACCATGTACATCTGTGGTGATAGCACCGAATGTTC
CAACCTGCTCCTGCAGTACGGCAGCTTCTGCACACAGCTGAATAGGGCACTGACAGGAATCGCCGTCGAA
CAGGATAAGAACACTCAGGAGGTGTTTGCGCAGGTTAAGCAGATTTACAAGACGCCACCAATCAAGGACT
TCGGTGGGTTCAATTTCTCTCAAATTCTGCCTGATCCTTCTAAGCCATCTAAGCGGAGCTTTATAGAGGA
TTTGCTCTTTAATAAGGTGACCCTCGCCGATGCTGGATTTATTAAGCAGTATGGCGACTGTTTGGGAGAC
ATTGCTGCTCGCGATCTGATATGTGCCCAGAAATTCAACGGGCTGACCGTACTCCCACCGCTGCTCACTG
ATGAGATGATCGCACAATATACCAGCGCCCTGCTGGCCGGCACTATTACATCCGGCTGGACGTTCGGAGC
AGGAGCCGCACTGCAAATACCTTTTGCCATGCAGATGGCATATCGCTTCAATGGGATCGGGGTGACCCAG
AACGTCCTGTACGAAAACCAGAAACTTATCGCTAACCAGTTCAATTCCGCCATTGGTAAAATCCAGGACA
GCTTGAGTTCCACAGCCAGCGCCCTCGGGAAATTGCAAGATGTAGTCAATCAGAATGCACAAGCCCTGAA
TACTCTCGTCAAGCAACTGTCATCCAACTTCGGTGCTATATCCTCCGTGCTGAATGATATCCTTGCTAGA
TTGGATAAGGTGGAGGCAGAAGTCCAGATCGACCGGCTTATTACTGGAAGGCTGCAGAGTCTGCAGACGT
ACGTCACGCAGCAGCTTATCAGAGCCGCCGAGATTAGAGCATCTGCGAATCTGGCTGCTACAAAGATGAG
TGAATGCGTGCTCGGGCAATCAAAGCGGGTCGACTTTTGTGGGAAGGGGTACCACCTCATGAGCTTCCCC
CAATCCGCCCCACATGGCGTTGTGTTCCTGCATGTTACTTACGTTCCCGCTCAAGAGAAGAACTTTACTA
CCGCTCCGGCGATCTGCCACGACGGTAAGGCACACTTTCCACGCGAAGGCGTCTTTGTTAGCAATGGAAC
ACACTGGTTTGTTACCCAGAGGAACTTTTATGAGCCCCAGATAATCACAACCCACAACACATTCGTATCT
GGGAACTGTGACGTAGTTATTGGGATCGTGAACAACACCGTGTACGATCCTCTCCAACCGGAACTTGACT
CTTTCAAGGAGGAACTGGATAAGTACTTTAAGAATCACACCTCACCCGATGTTGACCTCGGCGACATTTC
AGGAATTAATGCTAGCGTGGTGAACATCCAGAAAGAGATTGATAGACTTAACGAAGTGGCCAAGAACCTC
AACGAATCACTTATTGACCTGCAGGAGCTGGGAAAATATGAGCAGTACATTAAATGGCCTTGGTACATTT
GGCTGGGCTTTATAGCAGGCCTGATCGCTATCGTCATGGTGACCATCATGCTTTGTTGTATGACTAGCTG
CTGCAGCTGCCTCAAGGGCTGTTGTAGCTGCGGCTCTTGCTGTAAATAATGATGATGATGAGGATCCAGA
TCTGCTGTGCCTTCTAGTTGCCAGCCATCTGTTGTTTGCCCCTCCCCCGTGCCTTCCTTGACCCTGGAAG
GTGCCACTCCCACTGTCCTTTCCTAATAAAATGAGGAAATTGCATCGCATTGTCTGAGTAGGTGTCATTC
TATTCTGGGGGGTGGGGTGGGGCAGGACAGCAAGGGGGAGGATTGGGAAGACAATAGCAGGCATGCTGGG
GATGCGGTGGGCTCTATGGGTACCCAGGTGCTGAAGAATTGACCCGGTTCCTCCTGGGCCAGAAAGAAGC
AGGCACATCCCCTTCTCTGTGACACACCCTGTCCACGCCCCTGGTTCTTAGTTCCAGCCCCACTCATAGG
ACACTCATAGCTCAGGAGGGCTCCGCCTTCAATCCCACCCGCTAAAGTACTTGGAGCGGTCTCTCCCTCC
CTCATCAGCCCACCAAACCAAACCTAGCCTCCAAGAGTGGGAAGAAATTAAAGCAAGATAGGCTATTAAG
TGCAGAGGGAGAGAAAATGCCTCCAACATGTGAGGAAGTAATGAGAGAAATCATAGAATTTTAAGGCCAT
GATTTAAGGCCAATCGGAAAGAACATGTGAGCAAAAGGCCAGCAAAAGGCCAGGAACCGTAAAAAGGCCG
CGTTGCTGGCGTTTTTCCATAGGCTCCGCCCCCCTGACGAGCATCACAAAAATCGACGCTCAAGTCAGAG
GTGGCGAAACCCGACAGGACTATAAAGATACCAGGCGTTTCCCCCTGGAAGCTCCCTCGTGCGCTCTCCT
GTTCCGACCCTGCCGCTTACCGGATACCTGTCCGCCTTTCTCCCTTCGGGAAGCGTGGCGCTTTCTCATA
GCTCACGCTGTAGGTATCTCAGTTCGGTGTAGGTCGTTCGCTCCAAGCTGGGCTGTGTGCACGAACCCCC
CGTTCAGCCCGACCGCTGCGCCTTATCCGGTAACTATCGTCTTGAGTCCAACCCGGTAAGACACGACTTA
TCGCCACTGGCAGCAGCCACTGGTAACAGGATTAGCAGAGCGAGGTATGTAGGCGGTGCTACAGAGTTCT
TGAAGTGGTGGCCTAACTACGGCTACACTAGAAGAACAGTATTTGGTATCTGCGCTCTGCTGAAGCCAGT
TACCTTCGGAAAAAGAGTTGGTAGCTCTTGATCCGGCAAACAAACCACCGCTGGTAGCGGTGGTTTTTTT
GTTTGCAAGCAGCAGATTACGCGCAGAAAAAAAGGATCTCAAGAAGATCCTTTGATCTTTTCTACGGGGT
CTGACGCTCAGTGGAACGAAAACTCACGTTAAGGGATTTTGGTCATGAGATTATCAAAAAGGATCTTCAC
CTAGATCCTTTTAAATTAAAAATGAAGTTTTAAATCAATCTAAAGTATATATGAGTAAACTTGGTCTGAC
AGTTACCAATGCTTAATCAGTGAGGCACCTATCTCAGCGATCTGTCTATTTCGTTCATCCATAGTTGCCT
GACTCCCCGTCGTGTAGATAACTACGATACGGGAGGGCTTACCATCTGGCCCCAGTGCTGCAATGATACC
GCGAGACCCACGCTCACCGGCTCCAGATTTATCAGCAATAAACCAGCCAGCCGGAAGGGCCGAGCGCAGA
AGTGGTCCTGCAACTTTATCCGCCTCCATCCAGTCTATTAATTGTTGCCGGGAAGCTAGAGTAAGTAGTT
CGCCAGTTAATAGTTTGCGCAACGTTGTTGCCATTGCTACAGGCATCGTGGTGTCACGCTCGTCGTTTGG
TATGGCTTCATTCAGCTCCGGTTCCCAACGATCAAGGCGAGTTACATGATCCCCCATGTTGTGCAAAAAA
GCGGTTAGCTCCTTCGGTCCTCCGATCGTTGTCAGAAGTAAGTTGGCCGCAGTGTTATCACTCATGGTTA
TGGCAGCACTGCATAATTCTCTTACTGTCATGCCATCCGTAAGATGCTTTTCTGTGACTGGTGAGTACTC
AACCAAGTCATTCTGAGAATAGTGTATGCGGCGACCGAGTTGCTCTTGCCCGGCGTCAATACGGGATAAT
ACCGCGCCACATAGCAGAACTTTAAAAGTGCTCATCATTGGAAAACGTTCTTCGGGGCGAAAACTCTCAA
GGATCTTACCGCTGTTGAGATCCAGTTCGATGTAACCCACTCGTGCACCCAACTGATCTTCAGCATCTTT
TACTTTCACCAGCGTTTCTGGGTGAGCAAAAACAGGAAGGCAAAATGCCGCAAAAAAGGGAATAAGGGCG
ACACGGAAATGTTGAATACTCATACTCTTCCTTTTTCAATATTATTGAAGCATTTATCAGGGTTATTGTC
TCATGAGCGGATACATATTTGAATGTATTTAGAAAAATAAACAAATAGGGGTTCCGCGCACATTTCCCCG
AAAAGTGCCACCTGACGTCCCAATGATTGCACCATATGCGGTGTGAAATACCGCACAGATGCGTAAGGAG
AAAATACCGCATCAGATTGGCTATTGGCCATTGCATACGTTGTATCCATATCATAATATGTACATTTATA
TTGGCTCATGTCCAACATTACCGCCATGTTGACATTGATTATTGACTAGTTATTAATAGTAATCAATTAC
GGGGTCATTAGTTCATAGCCCATATATGGAGTTCCGCGTTACATAACTTACGGTAAATGGCCCGCCTGGC
TGACCGCCCAACGACCCCCGCCCATTGACGTCAATAATGACGTATGTTCCCATAGTAACGCCAATAGGGA
CTTTCCATTGACGTCAATGGGTGGAGTATTTACGGTAAACTGCCCACTTGGCAGTACATCAAGTGTATCA
TATGCCAAGTACGCCCCCTATTGACGTCAATGACGGTAAATGGCCCGCCTGGCATTATGCCCAGTACATG
ACCTTATGGGACTTTCCTACTTGGCAGTACATCTACGTATTAGTCATCGCTATTACCATGGTGATGCGGT
TTTGGCAGTACATCAATGGGCGTGGATAGCGGTTTGACTCACGGGGATTTCCAAGTCTCCACCCCATTGA
CGTCAATGGGAGTTTGTTTTGGCACCAAAATCAACGGGACTTTCCAAAATGTCGTAACAACTCCGCCCCA
TTGACGCAAATGGGCGGTAGGCGTGTACGGTGGGAGGTCTATATAAGCAGAGCTCGTTTAGTGAACCGTC
AGATCGCCTGGAGACGCCATCCACGCTGTTTTGACCTCCATAGAAGACACCGGGACCGATCCAGCCTCCA
TCGGCTCGCATCTCTCCTTCACGCGCCCGCCGCCCTACCTGAGGCCGCCATCCACGCCGGTTGAGTCGCG
TTCTGCCGCCTCCCGCCTGTGGTGCCTCCTGAACTGCGTCCGCCGTCTAGGTAAGTTTAAAGCTCAGGTC
GAGACCGGGCCTTTGTCCGGCGCTCCCTTGGAGCCTACCTAGACTCAGCCGGCTCTCCACGCTTTGCCTG
ACCCTGCTTGCTCAACTCTAGTTAACGGTGGAGGGCAGTGTAGTCTGAGCAGTACTCGTTGCTGCCGCGC
GCGCCACCAGACATAATAGCTGACAGACTAACAGACTGTTCCTTTCCATGGGTCTTTTCTGCAGTCACCG
TCGTCGACACGTGTGATCAGATATCGCGGCCGCTCTAGA
Features (pLannotate 1.2.2; 10 found; start..end, strand, type, name):
      1..3756    +  CDS            S: SPIKE_SARS2 - Experimental evidence at protein level: Swiss-Prot protein existence level 1. [Spike glycoprotein]: May down-regulate host tetherin (BST2) by lysosomal degradation, thereby counteracting its antiviral activity. From Severe acute respiratory syndrome coronavirus 2 (2019-nCoV) (SARS-CoV-2).
   3785..4009    +  polyA_signal   bGH poly(A) signal: bovine growth hormone polyadenylation signal
   4424..5012    -  rep_origin     ori: high-copy-number ColE1/pMB1/pBR322/pUC origin of replication
   5183..6043    -  CDS            AmpR: β-lactamase; bla; confers resistance to ampicillin, carbenicillin, and related antibiotics
   6044..6148    -  promoter       AmpR promoter: bla
   6188..6245    +  misc_feature   bom (fragment): basis of mobility region from pBR322
   6331..6710    +  enhancer       CMV enhancer: human cytomegalovirus immediate early enhancer
   6711..6914    +  promoter       CMV promoter: human cytomegalovirus (CMV) immediate early promoter
   7003..7230    +  LTR            5' LTR (truncated) (fragment): truncated 5' long terminal repeat (LTR) from human T-cell leukemia virus (HTLV) type 1
   7234..7344    +  intron         CMV intron (fragment): modified intron A from human cytomegalovirus
