[The description below was written by a language model from this plasmid's Addgene catalogue record and pLannotate feature annotations shown in this document.]
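Description:
pDMJ2-SARS-CoV-2-Spike (Alpha) is a 7.4 kb mammalian expression plasmid built on the pDMJ2 backbone that produces the spike glycoprotein of the SARS-CoV-2 Alpha variant for pseudotyping viral particles. It is propagated in E. coli as a high-copy plasmid through a ColE1/pUC-type origin of replication and selected with ampicillin via a β-lactamase gene driven by its own bla promoter. A short fragment of the pBR322 basis-of-mobility region is also annotated. No mammalian selection marker or eukaryotic origin appears in the feature table, consistent with use by transient transfection.

The expression cassette begins with the human cytomegalovirus immediate early enhancer and promoter, followed by a fragment annotated as a truncated HTLV-1 5' LTR and a fragment of modified CMV intron A. Leader elements of this kind are commonly placed downstream of a promoter to improve transcript processing and translation. These sit directly upstream of the synthesized spike open reading frame, which occupies about 3.76 kb and is terminated by the bovine growth hormone polyadenylation signal. Relative to the reference spike, the insert carries the Alpha changes: deletions of H69, V70 and Y144, plus N501Y, A570D, D614G, P681H, T716I, S982A and D1118H. No epitope tag or reporter is annotated, and the record does not state whether the coding sequence is codon-optimized or carries a cytoplasmic tail truncation.

In use, the plasmid supplies the envelope protein in trans. It would be co-transfected into producer cells with separate packaging and reporter constructs, which are not part of this plasmid, to generate spike-bearing pseudoviruses. The associated work concerns antibody immune evasion in viral evolution, which suggests applications such as entry and neutralization assays.
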