Addgene plasmid #241032: pDMJ2-SARS-CoV-2-Spike (Alpha)
Purpose: Expresses SARS-CoV-2 spike (Alpha) protein for creating pseudotyped virus
Depositing lab: Jeremy Luban. Depositing organization: University of Massachusetts, Worcester. Publication: Computationally designed proteins mimic antibody immune evasion in viral evolution. Youssef N, Gurev S, Ghantous F, Brock KP, Jaimes JA, Thadani NN, Dauphin A, Sherman AC, Yurkovetskiy L, Soto D, Estanboulieh R, Kotzen B, Notin P, Kollasch AW, Cohen AA, Dross SE, Erasmus J, Fuller DH, Bjorkman PJ, Lemieux JE, Luban J, Seaman MS, Marks DS. Immunity. 2025 May 6:S1074-7613(25)00178-5. doi: 10.1016/j.immuni.2025.04.015. PubMed 40345199.
Backbone
  Vector backbone: pDMJ2
  Vector type: Mammalian Expression
Growth in bacteria
  Bacterial resistance: Ampicillin, 100 μg/mL
  Growth temperature: 37°C
  Growth strain: DH5alpha
  Copy number: High Copy
Gene/Insert
  Gene/Insert name: Spike (Alpha)
  Species: SARS-CoV-2
  Mutation: H69del,V70del,Y144del,N501Y,A570D,D614G,P681H,T716I,S982A,D1118H
  Entrez Gene: S (a.k.a. GU280_gp02, spike glycoprotein)
  Cloning method: Gene Synthesis
Terms and licenses: Academic/Nonprofit Terms; Industry Terms: Not Available to Industry
How to cite: pDMJ2-SARS-CoV-2-Spike (Alpha) was a gift from Jeremy Luban (Addgene plasmid # 241032 ; http://n2t.net/addgene:241032 ; RRID:Addgene_241032)
